Addgene plasmid #58993: pRRLsin-SV40 T antigen-IRES-mCherry
Purpose: lentiviral expression of SV40 large T antigen and mCherry red fluorescent reporter
Depositing lab: Snorri Thorgeirsson. Depositing organization: National Cancer Institute (NCI). Publication: Modeling pathogenesis of primary liver cancer in lineage-specific mouse cell types. Holczbauer A, Factor VM, Andersen JB, Marquardt JU, Kleiner DE, Raggi C, Kitade M, Seo D, Akita H, Durkin ME, Thorgeirsson SS. Gastroenterology. 2013 Jul;145(1):221-31. doi: 10.1053/j.gastro.2013.03.013. Epub 2013 Mar 19. PubMed 23523670.
Backbone
  Vector backbone: pRRLsin.cPPT.PGK/GFP.WPRE
  Backbone size w/o insert (bp): 6110
  Total vector size (bp): 11405
  Modifications to backbone: NotI site at nt 924 was eliminated
  Vector type: Mammalian Expression, Lentiviral
  Selectable markers: mCherry red fluorescence
Growth in bacteria
  Bacterial resistance: Ampicillin, 100 μg/mL
  Growth temperature: 30°C
  Growth strain: Stbl3
  Copy number: High Copy
Gene/Insert 1
  Gene/Insert name: CMV enhancer-chicken beta actin promoter
  Insert size (bp): 1730
  Mutation: EcoRV site in MCS converted to BamHI site
  Cloning method: Restriction Enzyme; 5′ cloning site SalI (destroyed during cloning); 3′ cloning site BamHI (not destroyed)
  Sequencing primers: 5′ none; 3′ pCAG-F
Gene/Insert 2
  Gene/Insert name: SV40 large T antigen (alt name: SV40gp6)
  Insert size (bp): 2200
  Promoter: CMV enhancer-chicken beta actin
  Cloning method: Restriction Enzyme; 5′ cloning site BamHI (not destroyed); 3′ cloning site BamHI (not destroyed)
  Sequencing primers: 5′ pCAG-F; 3′ IRES-R
Gene/Insert 3
  Gene/Insert name: IRES-mCherry red fluorescent protein
  Species: Synthetic
  Insert size (bp): 1360
  Promoter: CMV enhancer-chicken beta actin
  Cloning method: Restriction Enzyme; 5′ cloning site NotI (not destroyed); 3′ cloning site NotI (not destroyed)
  Sequencing primers: 5′ IRES-R; 3′ mCherry-F
Resource information
  A portion of this plasmid was derived from a plasmid made by: The mCherry sequence was obtained from Dr. Roger Tsien. Other genes were obtained from plasmids purchased from Addgene
Terms and licenses: Academic/Nonprofit Terms; Industry Terms: Not Available to Industry
How to cite: pRRLsin-SV40 T antigen-IRES-mCherry was a gift from Snorri Thorgeirsson (Addgene plasmid # 58993 ; http://n2t.net/addgene:58993 ; RRID:Addgene_58993)
