[The description below was written by a language model from this plasmid's Addgene catalogue record and pLannotate feature annotations shown in this document.]
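Description:
pRRLsin-SV40 T antigen-IRES-mCherry is a self-inactivating HIV-1-based lentiviral transfer plasmid built on the pRRLsin.cPPT.PGK/GFP.WPRE backbone, in which a backbone NotI site was removed. The total size is about 11.4 kb. It is maintained in E. coli through a high-copy ColE1/pUC-type origin with ampicillin resistance. An f1 origin and remnants of a lac/pBluescript cloning region are also annotated. The viral portion has the layout typical of third-generation vectors. An RSV promoter fused to a truncated 5' LTR drives genomic RNA production in packaging cells. This is followed by the Ψ packaging signal with a gag fragment, the Rev response element for Rev-dependent nuclear export, and the cPPT/CTS. Downstream of the cargo sit a WPRE, which enhances transcript expression, and a ΔU3 3' LTR, which inactivates the LTR promoter after integration. An SV40 poly(A) signal and SV40 origin lie outside the 3' LTR.

The payload is a single bicistronic cassette driven by the CMV enhancer-chicken β-actin (CAG-type) promoter. The feature table annotates the CMV enhancer and the chimeric β-actin/β-globin intron of this promoter. The first cistron encodes SV40 large T antigen. An EMCV IRES then permits cap-independent translation of mCherry from the same transcript, so red fluorescence marks cells expressing T antigen. There is no drug selection marker for mammalian cells, and transduced cells are identified or sorted by mCherry fluorescence. The stated purpose is lentiviral co-expression of large T antigen and the reporter. The associated publication concerns modelling primary liver cancer in lineage-specific mouse cell types, consistent with use of the viral oncoprotein to transform target cells.
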