Features (pLannotate 1.2.2; 29 found; start..end, strand, type, name):
      8..234     +  promoter       RSV promoter: Rous sarcoma virus enhancer/promoter
    235..415     +  LTR            5' LTR (truncated): truncated 5' long terminal repeat (LTR) from HIV-1
    462..587     +  misc_feature   HIV-1 Ψ: packaging signal of human immunodeficiency virus type 1
    571..909     +  CDS            HIV-1 gag (fragment): gag protein from human immunodeficiency virus 1; gag
   1085..1318    +  misc_feature   RRE: The Rev response element (RRE) of HIV-1 allows for Rev-dependent mRNA export from the nucleus to the cytoplasm.
   1695..1795    +  CDS            Rev (fragment): human immunodeficiency virus 1 (HIV-1) Rev protein; rev; enhances nuclear export of unspliced and incompletely spliced viral mRNAs
   1814..1931    +  misc_feature   cPPT/CTS: central polypurine tract and central termination sequence of HIV-1
   1953..2332    +  enhancer       CMV enhancer: human cytomegalovirus immediate early enhancer
   2611..3627    +  intron         chimeric intron: chimera between introns from chicken β-actin and rabbit β-globin
   3726..5852    +  CDS            large T antigen: large T antigen from SV40 (simian virus 40)
   6032..6494    +  misc_feature   IRES: internal ribosome entry site (IRES) of the encephalomyocarditis virus (EMCV)
   6508..7215    +  CDS            mCherry: mCherry is a basic (constitutively fluorescent) red fluorescent protein published in 2004, derived from Discosoma sp.. It is reported to be a very rapidly-maturing monomer with low acid sensitivity.
   7219..7262    -  misc_feature   MCS (fragment): pBluescript multiple cloning site
   7269..7857    +  misc_feature   WPRE: woodchuck hepatitis virus posttranscriptional regulatory element
   7874..7942    +  CDS            nef (fragment): NEF_HV1Z2 - Experimental evidence at protein level: Swiss-Prot protein existence level 1. Extracellular Nef protein targets CD4(+) T-lymphocytes for apoptosis by interacting with CXCR4 surface receptors. From Human immunodeficiency virus type 1 group M subtype D (isolate Z2/CDC-Z34) (HIV-1).
   7944..8177    +  LTR            3' LTR (ΔU3): self-inactivating 3' long terminal repeat (LTR) from HIV-1
   8249..8370    +  polyA_signal   SV40 poly(A) signal: SV40 polyadenylation signal
   8410..8545    +  rep_origin     SV40 ori: SV40 origin of replication
   8566..8584    -  promoter       T7 promoter: promoter for bacteriophage T7 RNA polymerase
   8592..8747    +  CDS            lacZα (fragment): LacZα fragment of β-galactosidase; lacZ fragment
   8752..9180    +  rep_origin     f1 ori (sequence partly withheld): f1 bacteriophage origin of replication; arrow indicates direction of (+) strand synthesis
   9233..9337    +  promoter       AmpR promoter: bla
   9338..10198   +  CDS            AmpR: β-lactamase; bla; confers resistance to ampicillin, carbenicillin, and related antibiotics
  10369..10957   +  rep_origin     ori: high-copy-number ColE1/pMB1/pBR322/pUC origin of replication
  11140..11232   +  CDS            lacI (fragment): lac repressor; lacI; The lac repressor binds to the lac operator to inhibit transcription in E. coli. This inhibition can be relieved by adding lactose or isopropyl-β-D-thiogalactopyranoside (IPTG).
  11245..11266   +  protein_bind   CAP binding site: CAP binding activates transcription in the presence of cAMP. E. coli catabolite activator protein
  11281..11311   +  promoter       lac promoter: promoter for the E. coli lac operon
  11315..11337   +  protein_bind   lac operator (fragment): The lac repressor binds to the lac operator to inhibit transcription in E. coli. This inhibition can be relieved by adding lactose or isopropyl-β-D-thiogalactopyranoside (IPTG). lac repressor encoded by lacI
  11380..11398   +  promoter       T3 promoter: promoter for bacteriophage T3 RNA polymerase
>Addgene plasmid #58993 | pRRLsin-SV40 T antigen-IRES-mCherry | addgene full sequence | sequence record 457463 | Addgene NGS Result
AGCTTAATGTAGTCTTATGCAATACTCTTGTAGTCTTGCAACATGGTAACGATGAGTTAGCAACATGCCT
TACAAGGAGAGAAAAAGCACCGTGCATGCCGATTGGTGGAAGTAAGGTGGTACGATCGTGCCTTATTAGG
AAGGCAACAGACGGGTCTGACATGGATTGGACGAACCACTGAATTGCCGCATTGCAGAGATATTGTATTT
AAGTGCCTAGCTCGATACATAAACGGGTCTCTCTGGTTAGACCAGATCTGAGCCTGGGAGCTCTCTGGCT
AACTAGGGAACCCACTGCTTAAGCCTCAATAAAGCTTGCCTTGAGTGCTTCAAGTAGTGTGTGCCCGTCT
GTTGTGTGACTCTGGTAACTAGAGATCCCTCAGACCCTTTTAGTCAGTGTGGAAAATCTCTAGCAGTGGC
GCCCGAACAGGGACTTGAAAGCGAAAGGGAAACCAGAGGAGCTCTCTCGACGCAGGACTCGGCTTGCTGA
AGCGCGCACGGCAAGAGGCGAGGGGCGGCGACTGGTGAGTACGCCAAAAATTTTGACTAGCGGAGGCTAG
AAGGAGAGAGATGGGTGCGAGAGCGTCAGTATTAAGCGGGGGAGAATTAGATCGCGATGGGAAAAAATTC
GGTTAAGGCCAGGGGGAAAGAAAAAATATAAATTAAAACATATAGTATGGGCAAGCAGGGAGCTAGAACG
ATTCGCAGTTAATCCTGGCCTGTTAGAAACATCAGAAGGCTGTAGACAAATACTGGGACAGCTACAACCA
TCCCTTCAGACAGGATCAGAAGAACTTAGATCATTATATAATACAGTAGCAACCCTCTATTGTGTGCATC
AAAGGATAGAGATAAAAGACACCAAGGAAGCTTTAGACAAGATAGAGGAAGAGCAAAACAAAAGTAAGAC
CACCGCACAGCAAGCGGCCTGGCCGCTGATCTTCAGACCTGGAGGAGGAGATATGAGGGACAATTGGAGA
AGTGAATTATATAAATATAAAGTAGTAAAAATTGAACCATTAGGAGTAGCACCCACCAAGGCAAAGAGAA
GAGTGGTGCAGAGAGAAAAAAGAGCAGTGGGAATAGGAGCTTTGTTCCTTGGGTTCTTGGGAGCAGCAGG
AAGCACTATGGGCGCAGCGTCAATGACGCTGACGGTACAGGCCAGACAATTATTGTCTGGTATAGTGCAG
CAGCAGAACAATTTGCTGAGGGCTATTGAGGCGCAACAGCATCTGTTGCAACTCACAGTCTGGGGCATCA
AGCAGCTCCAGGCAAGAATCCTGGCTGTGGAAAGATACCTAAAGGATCAACAGCTCCTGGGGATTTGGGG
TTGCTCTGGAAAACTCATTTGCACCACTGCTGTGCCTTGGAATGCTAGTTGGAGTAATAAATCTCTGGAA
CAGATTTGGAATCACACGACCTGGATGGAGTGGGACAGAGAAATTAACAATTACACAAGCTTAATACACT
CCTTAATTGAAGAATCGCAAAACCAGCAAGAAAAGAATGAACAAGAATTATTGGAATTAGATAAATGGGC
AAGTTTGTGGAATTGGTTTAACATAACAAATTGGCTGTGGTATATAAAATTATTCATAATGATAGTAGGA
GGCTTGGTAGGTTTAAGAATAGTTTTTGCTGTACTTTCTATAGTGAATAGAGTTAGGCAGGGATATTCAC
CATTATCGTTTCAGACCCACCTCCCAACCCCGAGGGGACCCGACAGGCCCGAAGGAATAGAAGAAGAAGG
TGGAGAGAGAGACAGAGACAGATCCATTCGATTAGTGAACGGATCTCGACGGTATCGGTTAACTTTTAAA
AGAAAAGGGGGGATTGGGGGGTACAGTGCAGGGGAAAGAATAGTAGACATAATAGCAACAGACATACAAA
CTAAAGAATTACAAAAACAAATTACAAAAATTCAAAATTTTATCGATCACGAGACTAGCCTCGACATTGA
TTATTGACTAGTTATTAATAGTAATCAATTACGGGGTCATTAGTTCATAGCCCATATATGGAGTTCCGCG
TTACATAACTTACGGTAAATGGCCCGCCTGGCTGACCGCCCAACGACCCCCGCCCATTGACGTCAATAAT
GACGTATGTTCCCATAGTAACGCCAATAGGGACTTTCCATTGACGTCAATGGGTGGAGTATTTACGGTAA
ACTGCCCACTTGGCAGTACATCAAGTGTATCATATGCCAAGTACGCCCCCTATTGACGTCAATGACGGTA
AATGGCCCGCCTGGCATTATGCCCAGTACATGACCTTATGGGACTTTCCTACTTGGCAGTACATCTACGT
ATTAGTCATCGCTATTACCATGGTCGAGGTGAGCCCCACGTTCTGCTTCACTCTCCCCATCTCCCCCCCC
TCCCCACCCCCAATTTTGTATTTATTTATTTTTTAATTATTTTGTGCAGCGATGGGGGCGGGGGGGGGGG
GGGGGGCGCGCCRGGGGGGGGGGGGGGGGGSGGGGGGSGGGGSGGGGSGRGGCGGRGAGGKGCGGCGGCA
GCCAATCAGAGCGGCGCGCTCCGAAAGTTTCCTTTTATGGCGAGGCGGCGGCGGCGGCGGCCCTATAAAA
AGCGAAGCGCGCGGCGGGCGGGAGTCGCTGCGCGCTGCCTTCGCCCCGTGCCCCGCTCCGCCGCCGCCTC
GCGCCGCCCGCCCCGGCTCTGACTGACCGCGTTACTCCCACAGGTGAGCGGGCGGGACGGCCCTTCTCCT
CCGGGCTGTAATTAGCGCTTGGTTTAATGACGGCTTGTTTCTTTTCTGTGGCTGCGTGAAAGCCTTGAGG
GGCTCCGGGAGGGCCCTTTGTGCGGGGGGAGCGGCTCGGGGGGTGCGTGCGTGTGTGTGTGCGTGGGGAG
CGCCGCGTGCGGCTCCGCGCTGCCCGGCGGCTGTGAGCGCTGCGGGCGCGGCGCGGGGCTTTGTGCGCTC
CGCAGTGTGCGCGAGGGGAGCGCGGCCGGGGGCGGTGCCCCGCGGTGCGGGGGGGGCTGCGAGGGGAACA
AAGGCTGCGTGCGGGGTGTGTGCGTGGGGGGGTGAGCAGGGGGTGTGGGCGCGTCGGTCGGGCTGCAACC
CCCCCTGCACCCCCCTCCCCGAGTTGCTGAGCACGGCCCGGCTTCGGGTGCGGGGCTCCGTACGGGGCGT
GGCGCGGGGCTCGCCGTGCCGGGCGGGGGGTGGCGGCAGGKGGGGGTGCCGGGCGGGGCGGGGCCGCCKC
GGGCCGGGGRGGGCTCGGGGGRGGGGCGCGGCGGCCCCCGGAGCGCCGGCGGCTGTCGAGGCGCGGCGAG
CCGCAGCCATTGCCTTTTATGGTAATCGTGCGAGAGGGCGCAGGGACTTCCTTTGTCCCAAATCTGTGCG
GAGCCGAAATCTGGGAGGCGCCGCCGCACCCCCTCTAGCGGGCGCGGGGCGAAGCGGTGCGGCGCCGGCA
GGAAGGAAATGGGCGGGGAGGGCCTTCGTGCGTCGCCGCGCCGCCGTCCCCTTCTCCCTCTCCAGCCTCG
GGGCTGTCCGCGGGGGGACGGCTGCCTTCGGGGGGGACGGGGCAGGGCGGGGTTCGGCTTCTGGCGTGTG
ACCGGCGGCTCTAGAGCCTCTGCTAACCATGTTCATGCCTTCTTCTTTTTCCTACAGCTCCTGGGCAACG
TGCTGGTTATTGTGCTGTCTCATCATTTTGGCAAAGAATTCCTCGAGGATGAGGATCCCGCGACCGGTCG
ACCAGCTTTGCAAAGATGGATAAAGTTTTAAACAGAGAGGAATCTTTGCAGCTAATGGACCTTCTAGGTC
TTGAAAGGAGTGCCTGGGGGAATATTCCTCTGATGAGAAAGGCATATTTAAAAAAATGCAAGGAGTTTCA
TCCTGATAAAGGAGGAGATGAAGAAAAAATGAAGAAAATGAATACTCTGTACAAGAAAATGGAAGATGGA
GTAAAATATGCTCATCAACCTGACTTTGGAGGCTTCTGGGATGCAACTGAGATTCCAACCTATGGAACTG
ATGAATGGGAGCAGTGGTGGAATGCCTTTAATGAGGAAAACCTGTTTTGCTCAGAAGAAATGCCATCTAG
TGATGATGAGGCTACTGCTGACTCTCAACATTCTACTCCTCCAAAAAAGAAGAGAAAGGTAGAAGACCCC
AAGGACTTTCCTTCAGAATTGCTAAGTTTTTTGAGTCATGCTGTGTTTAGTAATAGAACTCTTGCTTGCT
TTGCTATTTACACCACAAAGGAAAAAGCTGCACTGCTATACAAGAAAATTATGGAAAAATATTCTGTAAC
CTTTATAAGTAGGCATAACAGTTATAATCATAACATACTGTTTTTTCTTACTCCACACAGGCATAGAGTG
TCTGCTATTAATAACTATGCTCAAAAATTGTGTACCTTTAGCTTTTTAATTTGTAAAGGGGTTAATAAGG
AATATTTGATGTATAGTGCCTTGACTAGAGATCCATTTTCTGTTATTGAGGAAAGTTTGCCAGGTGGGTT
AAAGGAGCATGATTTTAATCCAGAAGAAGCAGAGGAAACTAAACAAGTGTCCTGGAAGCTTGTAACAGAG
TATGCAATGGAAACAAAATGTGATGATGTGTTGTTATTGCTTGGGATGTACTTGGAATTTCAGTACAGTT
TTGAAATGTGTTTAAAATGTATTAAAAAAGAACAGCCCAGCCACTATAAGTACCATGAAAAGCATTATGC
AAATGCTGCTATATTTGCTGACAGCAAAAACCAAAAAACCATATGCCAACAGGCTGTTGATACTGTTTTA
GCTAAAAAGCGGGTTGATAGCCTACAATTAACTAGAGAACAAATGTTAACAAACAGATTTAATGATCTTT
TGGATAGGATGGATATAATGTTTGGTTCTACAGGCTCTGCTGACATAGAAGAATGGATGGCTGGAGTTGC
TTGGCTACACTGTTTGTTGCCCAAAATGGATTCAGTGGTGTATGACTTTTTAAAATGCATGGTGTACAAC
ATTCCTAAAAAAAGATACTGGCTGTTTAAAGGACCAATTGATAGTGGTAAAACTACATTAGCAGCTGCTT
TGCTTGAATTATGTGGGGGGAAAGCTTTAAATGTTAATTTGCCCTTGGACAGGCTGAACTTTGAGCTAGG
AGTAGCTATTGACCAGTTTTTAGTAGTTTTTGAGGATGTAAAGGGCACTGGAGGGGAGTCCAGAGATTTG
CCTTCAGGTCAGGGAATTAATAACCTGGACAATTTAAGGGATTATTTGGATGGCAGTGTTAAGGTAAACT
TAGAAAAGAAACACCTAAATAAAAGAACTCAAATATTTCCCCCTGGAATAGTCACCATGAATGAGTACAG
TGTGCCTAAAACACTGCAGGCCAGATTTGTAAAACAAATAGATTTTAGGCCCAAAGATTATTTAAAGCAT
TGCCTGGAACGCAGTGAGTTTTTGTTAGAAAAGAGAATAATTCAAAGTGGCATTGCTTTGCTTCTTATGT
TAATTTGGTACAGACCTGTGGCTGAGTTTGCTCAAAGTATTCAGAGCAGAATTGTGGAGTGGAAAGAGAG
ATTGGACAAAGAGTTTAGTTTGTCAGTGTATCAAAAAATGAAGTTTAATGTGGCTATGGGAATTGGAGTT
TTAGATTGGCTAAGAAACAGTGATGATGATGATGAAGACAGCCAGGAAAATGCTGATAAAAATGAAGATG
GTGGGGAGAAGAACATGGAAGACTCAGGGCATGAAACAGGCATTGATTCACAGTCCCAAGGCTCATTTCA
GGCCCCTCAGTCCTCACAGTCTGTTCATGATCATAATCAGCCATACCACATTTGTAGAGGTTTTACTTGC
TTTAAAAAACCTCCCACACCTCCCCCTGAACCTGAAACATAAAATGAATGCAATTGTTGTTGTTAACGGG
GATCCTCATCGCGGCCGCTACGTAAATTCCGCCCCCCCCCCCCCTCTCCCTCCCCCCCCCCTAACGTTAC
TGGCCGAAGCCGCTTGGAATAAGGCCGGTGTGCGTTTGTCTATATGTTATTTTCCACCATATTGCCGTCT
TTTGGCAATGTGAGGGCCCGGAAACCTGGCCCTGTCTTCTTGACGAGCATTCCTAGGGGTCTTTCCCCTC
TCGCCAAAGGAATGCAAGGTCTGTTGAATGTCGTGAAGGAAGCAGTTCCTCTGGAAGCTTCTTGAAGACA
AACAACGTCTGTAGCGACCCTTTGCAGGCAGCGGAACCCCCCACCTGGCGACAGGTGCCTCTGCGGCCAA
AAGCCACGTGTATAAGATACACCTGCAAAGGCGGCACAACCCCAGTGCCACGTTGTGAGTTGGATAGTTG
TGGAAAGAGTCAAATGGCTCTCCTCAAGCGTATTCAACAAGGGGCTGAAGGATGCCCAGAAGGTACCCCA
TTGTATGGGATCTGATCTGGGGCCTCGGTGCACATGCTTTACATGTGTTTAGTCGAGGTTAAAAAAACGT
CTAGGCCCCCCGAACCACGGGGACGTGGTTTTCCTTTGAAAAACACGATGATAATATGGCCACAACCATG
GTGAGCAAGGGCGAGGAGGATAACATGGCCATCATCAAGGAGTTCATGCGCTTCAAGGTGCACATGGAGG
GCTCCGTGAACGGCCACGAGTTCGAGATCGAGGGCGAGGGCGAGGGCCGCCCCTACGAGGGCACCCAGAC
CGCCAAGCTGAAGGTGACCAAGGGTGGCCCCCTGCCCTTCGCCTGGGACATCCTGTCCCCTCAGTTCATG
TACGGCTCCAAGGCCTACGTGAAGCACCCCGCCGACATCCCCGACTACTTGAAGCTGTCCTTCCCCGAGG
GCTTCAAGTGGGAGCGCGTGATGAACTTCGAGGACGGCGGCGTGGTGACCGTGACCCAGGACTCCTCCCT
GCAGGACGGCGAGTTCATCTACAAGGTGAAGCTGCGCGGCACCAACTTCCCCTCCGACGGCCCCGTAATG
CAGAAGAAGACCATGGGCTGGGAGGCCTCCTCCGAGCGGATGTACCCCGAGGACGGCGCCCTGAAGGGCG
AGATCAAGCAGAGGCTGAAGCTGAAGGACGGCGGCCACTACGACGCTGAGGTCAAGACCACCTACAAGGC
CAAGAAGCCCGTGCAGCTGCCCGGCGCCTACAACGTCAACATCAAGTTGGACATCACCTCCCACAACGAG
GACTACACCATCGTGGAACAGTACGAACGCGCCGAGGGCCGCCACTCCACCGGCGGCATGGACGAGCTGT
ACAAGTAAGAATTCCTGCAGCCCGGGGGATCCACTAGTTCTAGAGCGGCCGCGTCGACAATCAACCTCTG
GATTACAAAATTTGTGAAAGATTGACTGGTATTCTTAACTATGTTGCTCCTTTTACGCTATGTGGATACG
CTGCTTTAATGCCTTTGTATCATGCTATTGCTTCCCGTATGGCTTTCATTTTCTCCTCCTTGTATAAATC
CTGGTTGCTGTCTCTTTATGAGGAGTTGTGGCCCGTTGTCAGGCAACGTGGCGTGGTGTGCACTGTGTTT
GCTGACGCAACCCCCACTGGTTGGGGCATTGCCACCACCTGTCAGCTCCTTTCCGGGACTTTCGCTTTCC
CCCTCCCTATTGCCACGGCGGAACTCATCGCCGCCTGCCTTGCCCGCTGCTGGACAGGGGCTCGGCTGTT
GGGCACTGACAATTCCGTGGTGTTGTCGGGGAAGCTGACGTCCTTTCCATGGCTGCTCGCCTGTGTTGCC
ACCTGGATTCTGCGCGGGACGTCCTTCTGCTACGTCCCTTCGGCCCTCAATCCAGCGGACCTTCCTTCCC
GCGGCCTGCTGCCGGCTCTGCGGCCTCTTCCGCGTCTTCGCCTTCGCCCTCAGACGAGTCGGATCTCCCT
TTGGGCCGCCTCCCCGCCTGGAATTCGAGCTCGGTACCTTTAAGACCAATGACTTACAAGGCAGCTGTAG
ATCTTAGCCACTTTTTAAAAGAAAAGGGGGGACTGGAAGGGCTAATTCACTCCCAACGAAGACAAGATCT
GCTTTTTGCTTGTACTGGGTCTCTCTGGTTAGACCAGATCTGAGCCTGGGAGCTCTCTGGCTAACTAGGG
AACCCACTGCTTAAGCCTCAATAAAGCTTGCCTTGAGTGCTTCAAGTAGTGTGTGCCCGTCTGTTGTGTG
ACTCTGGTAACTAGAGATCCCTCAGACCCTTTTAGTCAGTGTGGAAAATCTCTAGCAGTAGTAGTTCATG
TCATCTTATTATTCAGTATTTATAACTTGCAAAGAAATGAATATCAGAGAGTGAGAGGAACTTGTTTATT
GCAGCTTATAATGGTTACAAATAAAGCAATAGCATCACAAATTTCACAAATAAAGCATTTTTTTCACTGC
ATTCTAGTTGTGGTTTGTCCAAACTCATCAATGTATCTTATCATGTCTGGCTCTAGCTATCCCGCCCCTA
ACTCCGCCCATCCCGCCCCTAACTCCGCCCAGTTCCGCCCATTCTCCGCCCCATGGCTGACTAATTTTTT
TTATTTATGCAGAGGCCGAGGCCGCCTCGGCCTCTGAGCTATTCCAGAAGTAGTGAGGAGGCTTTTTTGG
AGGCCTAGGGACGTACCCAATTCGCCCTATAGTGAGTCGTATTACGCGCGCTCACTGGCCGTCGTTTTAC
AACGTCGTGACTGGGAAAACCCTGGCGTTACCCAACTTAATCGCCTTGCAGCACATCCCCCTTTCGCCAG
CTGGCGTAATAGCGAAGAGGCCCGCACCGATCGCCCTTCCCAACAGTTGCGCAGCCTGAATGGCGAATGG
G
[124 nt withheld, positions 8752-8875]
C
[91 nt withheld, positions 8877-8967]
A
[49 nt withheld, positions 8969-9017]
CCTTTGACGTTGGAGTCCACGTTCTTT
[37 nt withheld, positions 9045-9081]
ACCCTATCTCGGTCTATTCTTTTGATTTATAAGGGATTTTGCCGATTTCGGCCTATTGGTTAAAAAATGA
GCTGATTTAACAAAAATTTAACGCGAATTTTAACAAAATATTAACGCTTACAATTTAGGTGGCACTTTTC
GGGGAAATGTGCGCGGAACCCCTATTTGTTTATTTTTCTAAATACATTCAAATATGTATCCGCTCATGAG
ACAATAACCCTGATAAATGCTTCAATAATATTGAAAAAGGAAGAGTATGAGTATTCAACATTTCCGTGTC
GCCCTTATTCCCTTTTTTGCGGCATTTTGCCTTCCTGTTTTTGCTCACCCAGAAACGCTGGTGAAAGTAA
AAGATGCTGAAGATCAGTTGGGTGCACGAGTGGGTTACATCGAACTGGATCTCAACAGCGGTAAGATCCT
TGAGAGTTTTCGCCCCGAAGAACGTTTTCCAATGATGAGCACTTTTAAAGTTCTGCTATGTGGCGCGGTA
TTATCCCGTATTGACGCCGGGCAAGAGCAACTCGGTCGCCGCATACACTATTCTCAGAATGACTTGGTTG
AGTACTCACCAGTCACAGAAAAGCATCTTACGGATGGCATGACAGTAAGAGAATTATGCAGTGCTGCCAT
AACCATGAGTGATAACACTGCGGCCAACTTACTTCTGACAACGATCGGAGGACCGAAGGAGCTAACCGCT
TTTTTGCACAACATGGGGGATCATGTAACTCGCCTTGATCGTTGGGAACCGGAGCTGAATGAAGCCATAC
CAAACGACGAGCGTGACACCACGATGCCTGTAGCAATGGCAACAACGTTGCGCAAACTATTAACTGGCGA
ACTACTTACTCTAGCTTCCCGGCAACAATTAATAGACTGGATGGAGGCGGATAAAGTTGCAGGACCACTT
CTGCGCTCGGCCCTTCCGGCTGGCTGGTTTATTGCTGATAAATCTGGAGCCGGTGAGCGTGGGTCTCGCG
GTATCATTGCAGCACTGGGGCCAGATGGTAAGCCCTCCCGTATCGTAGTTATCTACACGACGGGGAGTCA
GGCAACTATGGATGAACGAAATAGACAGATCGCTGAGATAGGTGCCTCACTGATTAAGCATTGGTAACTG
TCAGACCAAGTTTACTCATATATACTTTAGATTGATTTAAAACTTCATTTTTAATTTAAAAGGATCTAGG
TGAAGATCCTTTTTGATAATCTCATGACCAAAATCCCTTAACGTGAGTTTTCGTTCCACTGAGCGTCAGA
CCCCGTAGAAAAGATCAAAGGATCTTCTTGAGATCCTTTTTTTCTGCGCGTAATCTGCTGCTTGCAAACA
AAAAAACCACCGCTACCAGCGGTGGTTTGTTTGCCGGATCAAGAGCTACCAACTCTTTTTCCGAAGGTAA
CTGGCTTCAGCAGAGCGCAGATACCAAATACTGTTCTTCTAGTGTAGCCGTAGTTAGGCCACCACTTCAA
GAACTCTGTAGCACCGCCTACATACCTCGCTCTGCTAATCCTGTTACCAGTGGCTGCTGCCAGTGGCGAT
AAGTCGTGTCTTACCGGGTTGGACTCAAGACGATAGTTACCGGATAAGGCGCAGCGGTCGGGCTGAACGG
GGGGTTCGTGCACACAGCCCAGCTTGGAGCGAACGACCTACACCGAACTGAGATACCTACAGCGTGAGCT
ATGAGAAAGCGCCACGCTTCCCGAAGGGAGAAAGGCGGACAGGTATCCGGTAAGCGGCAGGGTCGGAACA
GGAGAGCGCACGAGGGAGCTTCCAGGGGGAAACGCCTGGTATCTTTATAGTCCTGTCGGGTTTCGCCACC
TCTGACTTGAGCGTCGATTTTTGTGATGCTCGTCAGGGGGGCGGAGCCTATGGAAAAACGCCAGCAACGC
GGCCTTTTTACGGTTCCTGGCCTTTTGCTGGCCTTTTGCTCACATGTTCTTTCCTGCGTTATCCCCTGAT
TCTGTGGATAACCGTATTACCGCCTTTGAGTGAGCTGATACCGCTCGCCGCAGCCGAACGACCGAGCGCA
GCGAGTCAGTGAGCGAGGAAGCGGAAGAGCGCCCAATACGCAAACCGCCTCTCCCCGCGCGTTGGCCGAT
TCATTAATGCAGCTGGCACGACAGGTTTCCCGACTGGAAAGCGGGCAGTGAGCGCAACGCAATTAATGTG
AGTTAGCTCACTCATTAGGCACCCCAGGCTTTACACTTTATGCTTCCGGCTCGTATGTTGTGTGGAATTG
TGAGCGGATAACAATTTCACACAGGAAACAGCTATGACCATGATTACGCCAAGCGCGCAATTAACCCTCA
CTAAAGGGAACAAAAGCTGGAGCTGCA
