Features (pLannotate 1.2.2; 29 found; start..end, strand, type, name):
      8..234     +  promoter       RSV promoter: Rous sarcoma virus enhancer/promoter
    235..415     +  LTR            5' LTR (truncated): truncated 5' long terminal repeat (LTR) from HIV-1
    462..587     +  misc_feature   HIV-1 Ψ: packaging signal of human immunodeficiency virus type 1
    571..909     +  CDS            HIV-1 gag (fragment): gag protein from human immunodeficiency virus 1; gag
   1085..1318    +  misc_feature   RRE: The Rev response element (RRE) of HIV-1 allows for Rev-dependent mRNA export from the nucleus to the cytoplasm.
   1695..1795    +  CDS            Rev (fragment): human immunodeficiency virus 1 (HIV-1) Rev protein; rev; enhances nuclear export of unspliced and incompletely spliced viral mRNAs
   1814..1931    +  misc_feature   cPPT/CTS: central polypurine tract and central termination sequence of HIV-1
   1953..2332    +  enhancer       CMV enhancer: human cytomegalovirus immediate early enhancer
   2611..3627    +  intron         chimeric intron: chimera between introns from chicken β-actin and rabbit β-globin
   3726..5852    +  CDS            large T antigen: large T antigen from SV40 (simian virus 40)
   6032..6494    +  misc_feature   IRES: internal ribosome entry site (IRES) of the encephalomyocarditis virus (EMCV)
   6508..7215    +  CDS            mCherry: mCherry is a basic (constitutively fluorescent) red fluorescent protein published in 2004, derived from Discosoma sp.. It is reported to be a very rapidly-maturing monomer with low acid sensitivity.
   7219..7262    -  misc_feature   MCS (fragment): pBluescript multiple cloning site
   7269..7857    +  misc_feature   WPRE: woodchuck hepatitis virus posttranscriptional regulatory element
   7874..7942    +  CDS            nef (fragment): NEF_HV1Z2 - Experimental evidence at protein level: Swiss-Prot protein existence level 1. Extracellular Nef protein targets CD4(+) T-lymphocytes for apoptosis by interacting with CXCR4 surface receptors. From Human immunodeficiency virus type 1 group M subtype D (isolate Z2/CDC-Z34) (HIV-1).
   7944..8177    +  LTR            3' LTR (ΔU3): self-inactivating 3' long terminal repeat (LTR) from HIV-1
   8249..8370    +  polyA_signal   SV40 poly(A) signal: SV40 polyadenylation signal
   8410..8545    +  rep_origin     SV40 ori: SV40 origin of replication
   8566..8584    -  promoter       T7 promoter: promoter for bacteriophage T7 RNA polymerase
   8592..8747    +  CDS            lacZα (fragment): LacZα fragment of β-galactosidase; lacZ fragment
   8752..9180    +  rep_origin     f1 ori (sequence partly withheld): f1 bacteriophage origin of replication; arrow indicates direction of (+) strand synthesis
   9233..9337    +  promoter       AmpR promoter: bla
   9338..10198   +  CDS            AmpR: β-lactamase; bla; confers resistance to ampicillin, carbenicillin, and related antibiotics
  10369..10957   +  rep_origin     ori: high-copy-number ColE1/pMB1/pBR322/pUC origin of replication
  11140..11232   +  CDS            lacI (fragment): lac repressor; lacI; The lac repressor binds to the lac operator to inhibit transcription in E. coli. This inhibition can be relieved by adding lactose or isopropyl-β-D-thiogalactopyranoside (IPTG).
  11245..11266   +  protein_bind   CAP binding site: CAP binding activates transcription in the presence of cAMP. E. coli catabolite activator protein
  11281..11311   +  promoter       lac promoter: promoter for the E. coli lac operon
  11315..11337   +  protein_bind   lac operator (fragment): The lac repressor binds to the lac operator to inhibit transcription in E. coli. This inhibition can be relieved by adding lactose or isopropyl-β-D-thiogalactopyranoside (IPTG). lac repressor encoded by lacI
  11380..11398   +  promoter       T3 promoter: promoter for bacteriophage T3 RNA polymerase
>Addgene plasmid #58993 | pRRLsin-SV40 T antigen-IRES-mCherry Sequencing Result | analyzer sequence | sequence record 341985
AGCTTAATGTAGTCTTATGCAATACTCTTGTAGTCTTGCAACATGGTAACGATGAGTTAGCAACATGCCT
TACAAGGAGAGAAAAAGCACCGTGCATGCCGATTGGTGGAAGTAAGGTGGTACGATCGTGCCTTATTAGG
AAGGCAACAGACGGGTCTGACATGGATTGGACGAACCACTGAATTGCCGCATTGCAGAGATATTGTATTT
AAGTGCCTAGCTCGATACATAAACGGGTCTCTCTGGTTAGACCAGATCTGAGCCTGGGAGCTCTCTGGCT
AACTAGGGAACCCACTGCTTAAGCCTCAATAAAGCTTGCCTTGAGTGCTTCAAGTAGTGTGTGCCCGTCT
GTTGTGTGACTCTGGTAACTAGAGATCCCTCAGACCCTTTTAGTCAGTGTGGAAAATCTCTAGCAGTGGC
GCCCGAACAGGGACTTGAAAGCGAAAGGGAAACCAGAGGAGCTCTCTCGACGCAGGACTCGGCTTGCTGA
AGCGCGCACGGCAAGAGGCGAGGGGCGGCGACTGGTGAGTACGCCAAAAATTTTGACTAGCGGAGGCTAG
AAGGAGAGAGATGGGTGCGAGAGCGTCAGTATTAAGCGGGGGAGAATTAGATCGCGATGGGAAAAAATTC
GGTTAAGGCCAGGGGGAAAGAAAAAATATAAATTAAAACATATAGTATGGGCAAGCAGGGAGCTAGAACG
ATTCGCAGTTAATCCTGGCCTGTTAGAAACATCAGAAGGCTGTAGACAAATACTGGGACAGCTACAACCA
TCCCTTCAGACAGGATCAGAAGAACTTAGATCATTATATAATACAGTAGCAACCCTCTATTGTGTGCATC
AAAGGATAGAGATAAAAGACACCAAGGAAGCTTTAGACAAGATAGAGGAAGAGCAAAACAAAAGTAAGAC
CACCGCACAGCAAGCGGCCTGGCCGCTGATCTTCAGACCTGGAGGAGGAGATATGAGGGACAATTGGAGA
AGTGAATTATATAAATATAAAGTAGTAAAAATTGAACCATTAGGAGTAGCACCCACCAAGGCAAAGAGAA
GAGTGGTGCAGAGAGAAAAAAGAGCAGTGGGAATAGGAGCTTTGTTCCTTGGGTTCTTGGGAGCAGCAGG
AAGCACTATGGGCGCAGCGTCAATGACGCTGACGGTACAGGCCAGACAATTATTGTCTGGTATAGTGCAG
CAGCAGAACAATTTGCTGAGGGCTATTGAGGCGCAACAGCATCTGTTGCAACTCACAGTCTGGGGCATCA
AGCAGCTCCAGGCAAGAATCCTGGCTGTGGAAAGATACCTAAAGGATCAACAGCTCCTGGGGATTTGGGG
TTGCTCTGGAAAACTCATTTGCACCACTGCTGTGCCTTGGAATGCTAGTTGGAGTAATAAATCTCTGGAA
CAGATTTGGAATCACACGACCTGGATGGAGTGGGACAGAGAAATTAACAATTACACAAGCTTAATACACT
CCTTAATTGAAGAATCGCAAAACCAGCAAGAAAAGAATGAACAAGAATTATTGGAATTAGATAAATGGGC
AAGTTTGTGGAATTGGTTTAACATAACAAATTGGCTGTGGTATATAAAATTATTCATAATGATAGTAGGA
GGCTTGGTAGGTTTAAGAATAGTTTTTGCTGTACTTTCTATAGTGAATAGAGTTAGGCAGGGATATTCAC
CATTATCGTTTCAGACCCACCTCCCAACCCCGAGGGGACCCGACAGGCCCGAAGGAATAGAAGAAGAAGG
TGGAGAGAGAGACAGAGACAGATCCATTCGATTAGTGAACGGATCTCGACGGTATCGGTTAACTTTTAAA
AGAAAAGGGGGGATTGGGGGGTACAGTGCAGGGGAAAGAATAGTAGACATAATAGCAACAGACATACAAA
CTAAAGAATTACAAAAACAAATTACAAAAATTCAAAATTTTATCGATCACGAGACTAGCCTCGACATTGA
TTATTGACTAGTTATTAATAGTAATCAATTACGGGGTCATTAGTTCATAGCCCATATATGGAGTTCCGCG
TTACATAACTTACGGTAAATGGCCCGCCTGGCTGACCGCCCAACGACCCCCGCCCATTGACGTCAATAAT
GACGTATGTTCCCATAGTAACGCCAATAGGGACTTTCCATTGACGTCAATGGGTGGAGTATTTACGGTAA
ACTGCCCACTTGGCAGTACATCAAGTGTATCATATGCCAAGTACGCCCCCTATTGACGTCAATGACGGTA
AATGGCCCGCCTGGCATTATGCCCAGTACATGACCTTATGGGACTTTCCTACTTGGCAGTACATCTACGT
ATTAGTCATCGCTATTACCATGGTCGAGGTGAGCCCCACGTTCTGCTTCACTCTCCCCATCTCCCCCCCC
TCCCCACCCCCAATTTTGTATTTATTTATTTTTTAATTATTTTGTGCAGCGATGGGGGCGGGGGGGGGGG
GGGNSGCGCGCCRGGSGGGGSGGGGSGGGGSGRGGGGSGGGGSGGGGSGRGGSGGRGAGGTGCGGCGGCA
GCCAATCAGAGCGGCGCGCTCCGAAAGTTTCCTTTTATGGCGAGGCGGCGGCGGCGGCGGCCCTATAAAA
AGCGAAGCGCGCGGCGGGCGGGAGTCGCTGCGCGCTGCCTTCGCCCCGTGCCCCGCTCCGCCGCCGCCTC
GCGCCGCCCGCCCCGGCTCTGACTGACCGCGTTACTCCCACAGGTGAGCGGGCGGGACGGCCCTTCTCCT
CCGGGCTGTAATTAGCGCTTGGTTTAATGACGGCTTGTTTCTTTTCTGTGGCTGCGTGAAAGCCTTGAGG
GGCTCCGGGAGGGCCCTTTGTGCGGGGGGAGCGGCTCGGGGGGTGCGTGCGTGTGTGTGTGCGTGGGGAG
CGCCGCGTGCGGCTCCGCGCTGCCCGGCGGCTGTGAGCGCTGCGGGCGCGGCGCGGGGCTTTGTGCGCTC
CGCAGTGTGCGCGAGGGGAGCGCGGCCGGGGGCGGTGCCCCGCGGTGCGGGGGGGGCTGCGAGGGGAACA
AAGGCTGCGTGCGGGGTGTGTGCGTGGGGGGGTGAGCAGGGGGTGTGGGCGCGTCGGTCGGGCTGCAACC
CCCCCTGCACCCCCCTCCCCGAGTTGCTGAGCACGGCCCGGCTTCGGGTGCGGGGCTCCGTACGGGGCGT
GGCGCGGGGCTCGCCGTGCCGGGCGGGGGGTGGCGGCAGGTGGGGGTGCCGGGCGGGGCGGGGCCGCCTC
GGGCCGGGGRGGGCTCGGGGGRGGGGCGCGGCGGCCCCCGGAGCGCCGGCGGCTGTCGAGGCGCGGCGAG
CCGCAGCCATTGCCTTTTATGGTAATCGTGCGAGAGGGCGCAGGGACTTCCTTTGTCCCAAATCTGTGCG
GAGCCGAAATCTGGGAGGCGCCGCCGCACCCCCTCTAGCGGGCGCGGGGCGAAGCGGTGCGGCGCCGGCA
GGAAGGAAATGGGCGGGGAGGGCCTTCGTGCGTCGCCGCGCCGCCGTCCCCTTCTCCCTCTCCAGCCTCG
GGGCTGTCCGCGGGGGGACGGCTGCCTTCGGGGGGGACGGGGCAGGGCGGGGTTCGGCTTCTGGCGTGTG
ACCGGCGGCTCTAGAGCCTCTGCTAACCATGTTCATGCCTTCTTCTTTTTCCTACAGCTCCTGGGCAACG
TGCTGGTTATTGTGCTGTCTCATCATTTTGGCAAAGAATTCCTCGAGGATGAGGATCCCGCGACCGGTCG
ACCAGCTTTGCAAAGATGGATAAAGTTTTAAACAGAGAGGAATCTTTGCAGCTAATGGACCTTCTAGGTC
TTGAAAGGAGTGCCTGGGGGAATATTCCTCTGATGAGAAAGGCATATTTAAAAAAATGCAAGGAGTTTCA
TCCTGATAAAGGAGGAGATGAAGAAAAAATGAAGAAAATGAATACTCTGTACAAGAAAATGGAAGATGGA
GTAAAATATGCTCATCAACCTGACTTTGGAGGCTTCTGGGATGCAACTGAGATTCCAACCTATGGAACTG
ATGAATGGGAGCAGTGGTGGAATGCCTTTAATGAGGAAAACCTGTTTTGCTCAGAAGAAATGCCATCTAG
TGATGATGAGGCTACTGCTGACTCTCAACATTCTACTCCTCCAAAAAAGAAGAGAAAGGTAGAAGACCCC
AAGGACTTTCCTTCAGAATTGCTAAGTTTTTTGAGTCATGCTGTGTTTAGTAATAGAACTCTTGCTTGCT
TTGCTATTTACACCACAAAGGAAAAAGCTGCACTGCTATACAAGAAAATTATGGAAAAATATTCTGTAAC
CTTTATAAGTAGGCATAACAGTTATAATCATAACATACTGTTTTTTCTTACTCCACACAGGCATAGAGTG
TCTGCTATTAATAACTATGCTCAAAAATTGTGTACCTTTAGCTTTTTAATTTGTAAAGGGGTTAATAAGG
AATATTTGATGTATAGTGCCTTGACTAGAGATCCATTTTCTGTTATTGAGGAAAGTTTGCCAGGTGGGTT
AAAGGAGCATGATTTTAATCCAGAAGAAGCAGAGGAAACTAAACAAGTGTCCTGGAAGCTTGTAACAGAG
TATGCAATGGAAACAAAATGTGATGATGTGTTGTTATTGCTTGGGATGTACTTGGAATTTCAGTACAGTT
TTGAAATGTGTTTAAAATGTATTAAAAAAGAACAGCCCAGCCACTATAAGTACCATGAAAAGCATTATGC
AAATGCTGCTATATTTGCTGACAGCAAAAACCAAAAAACCATATGCCAACAGGCTGTTGATACTGTTTTA
GCTAAAAAGCGGGTTGATAGCCTACAATTAACTAGAGAACAAATGTTAACAAACAGATTTAATGATCTTT
TGGATAGGATGGATATAATGTTTGGTTCTACAGGCTCTGCTGACATAGAAGAATGGATGGCTGGAGTTGC
TTGGCTACACTGTTTGTTGCCCAAAATGGATTCAGTGGTGTATGACTTTTTAAAATGCATGGTGTACAAC
ATTCCTAAAAAAAGATACTGGCTGTTTAAAGGACCAATTGATAGTGGTAAAACTACATTAGCAGCTGCTT
TGCTTGAATTATGTGGGGGGAAAGCTTTAAATGTTAATTTGCCCTTGGACAGGCTGAACTTTGAGCTAGG
AGTAGCTATTGACCAGTTTTTAGTAGTTTTTGAGGATGTAAAGGGCACTGGAGGGGAGTCCAGAGATTTG
CCTTCAGGTCAGGGAATTAATAACCTGGACAATTTAAGGGATTATTTGGATGGCAGTGTTAAGGTAAACT
TAGAAAAGAAACACCTAAATAAAAGAACTCAAATATTTCCCCCTGGAATAGTCACCATGAATGAGTACAG
TGTGCCTAAAACACTGCAGGCCAGATTTGTAAAACAAATAGATTTTAGGCCCAAAGATTATTTAAAGCAT
TGCCTGGAACGCAGTGAGTTTTTGTTAGAAAAGAGAATAATTCAAAGTGGCATTGCTTTGCTTCTTATGT
TAATTTGGTACAGACCTGTGGCTGAGTTTGCTCAAAGTATTCAGAGCAGAATTGTGGAGTGGAAAGAGAG
ATTGGACAAAGAGTTTAGTTTGTCAGTGTATCAAAAAATGAAGTTTAATGTGGCTATGGGAATTGGAGTT
TTAGATTGGCTAAGAAACAGTGATGATGATGATGAAGACAGCCAGGAAAATGCTGATAAAAATGAAGATG
GTGGGGAGAAGAACATGGAAGACTCAGGGCATGAAACAGGCATTGATTCACAGTCCCAAGGCTCATTTCA
GGCCCCTCAGTCCTCACAGTCTGTTCATGATCATAATCAGCCATACCACATTTGTAGAGGTTTTACTTGC
TTTAAAAAACCTCCCACACCTCCCCCTGAACCTGAAACATAAAATGAATGCAATTGTTGTTGTTAACGGG
GATCCTCATCGCGGCCGCTACGTAAATTCCGCCCCCCCCCCCCCTCTCCCTCCCCCCCCCCTAACGTTAC
TGGCCGAAGCCGCTTGGAATAAGGCCGGTGTGCGTTTGTCTATATGTTATTTTCCACCATATTGCCGTCT
TTTGGCAATGTGAGGGCCCGGAAACCTGGCCCTGTCTTCTTGACGAGCATTCCTAGGGGTCTTTCCCCTC
TCGCCAAAGGAATGCAAGGTCTGTTGAATGTCGTGAAGGAAGCAGTTCCTCTGGAAGCTTCTTGAAGACA
AACAACGTCTGTAGCGACCCTTTGCAGGCAGCGGAACCCCCCACCTGGCGACAGGTGCCTCTGCGGCCAA
AAGCCACGTGTATAAGATACACCTGCAAAGGCGGCACAACCCCAGTGCCACGTTGTGAGTTGGATAGTTG
TGGAAAGAGTCAAATGGCTCTCCTCAAGCGTATTCAACAAGGGGCTGAAGGATGCCCAGAAGGTACCCCA
TTGTATGGGATCTGATCTGGGGCCTCGGTGCACATGCTTTACATGTGTTTAGTCGAGGTTAAAAAAACGT
CTAGGCCCCCCGAACCACGGGGACGTGGTTTTCCTTTGAAAAACACGATGATAATATGGCCACAACCATG
GTGAGCAAGGGCGAGGAGGATAACATGGCCATCATCAAGGAGTTCATGCGCTTCAAGGTGCACATGGAGG
GCTCCGTGAACGGCCACGAGTTCGAGATCGAGGGCGAGGGCGAGGGCCGCCCCTACGAGGGCACCCAGAC
CGCCAAGCTGAAGGTGACCAAGGGTGGCCCCCTGCCCTTCGCCTGGGACATCCTGTCCCCTCAGTTCATG
TACGGCTCCAAGGCCTACGTGAAGCACCCCGCCGACATCCCCGACTACTTGAAGCTGTCCTTCCCCGAGG
GCTTCAAGTGGGAGCGCGTGATGAACTTCGAGGACGGCGGCGTGGTGACCGTGACCCAGGACTCCTCCCT
GCAGGACGGCGAGTTCATCTACAAGGTGAAGCTGCGCGGCACCAACTTCCCCTCCGACGGCCCCGTAATG
CAGAAGAAGACCATGGGCTGGGAGGCCTCCTCCGAGCGGATGTACCCCGAGGACGGCGCCCTGAAGGGCG
AGATCAAGCAGAGGCTGAAGCTGAAGGACGGCGGCCACTACGACGCTGAGGTCAAGACCACCTACAAGGC
CAAGAAGCCCGTGCAGCTGCCCGGCGCCTACAACGTCAACATCAAGTTGGACATCACCTCCCACAACGAG
GACTACACCATCGTGGAACAGTACGAACGCGCCGAGGGCCGCCACTCCACCGGCGGCATGGACGAGCTGT
ACAAGTAAGAATTCCTGCAGCCCGGGGGATCCACTAGTTCTAGAGCGGCCGCGTCGACAATCAACCTCTG
GATTACAAAATTTGTGAAAGATTGACTGGTATTCTTAACTATGTTGCTCCTTTTACGCTATGTGGATACG
CTGCTTTAATGCCTTTGTATCATGCTATTGCTTCCCGTATGGCTTTCATTTTCTCCTCCTTGTATAAATC
CTGGTTGCTGTCTCTTTATGAGGAGTTGTGGCCCGTTGTCAGGCAACGTGGCGTGGTGTGCACTGTGTTT
GCTGACGCAACCCCCACTGGTTGGGGCATTGCCACCACCTGTCAGCTCCTTTCCGGGACTTTCGCTTTCC
CCCTCCCTATTGCCACGGCGGAACTCATCGCCGCCTGCCTTGCCCGCTGCTGGACAGGGGCTCGGCTGTT
GGGCACTGACAATTCCGTGGTGTTGTCGGGGAAGCTGACGTCCTTTCCATGGCTGCTCGCCTGTGTTGCC
ACCTGGATTCTGCGCGGGACGTCCTTCTGCTACGTCCCTTCGGCCCTCAATCCAGCGGACCTTCCTTCCC
GCGGCCTGCTGCCGGCTCTGCGGCCTCTTCCGCGTCTTCGCCTTCGCCCTCAGACGAGTCGGATCTCCCT
TTGGGCCGCCTCCCCGCCTGGAATTCGAGCTCGGTACCTTTAAGACCAATGACTTACAAGGCAGCTGTAG
ATCTTAGCCACTTTTTAAAAGAAAAGGGGGGACTGGAAGGGCTAATTCACTCCCAACGAAGACAAGATCT
GCTTTTTGCTTGTACTGGGTCTCTCTGGTTAGACCAGATCTGAGCCTGGGAGCTCTCTGGCTAACTAGGG
AACCCACTGCTTAAGCCTCAATAAAGCTTGCCTTGAGTGCTTCAAGTAGTGTGTGCCCGTCTGTTGTGTG
ACTCTGGTAACTAGAGATCCCTCAGACCCTTTTAGTCAGTGTGGAAAATCTCTAGCAGTAGTAGTTCATG
TCATCTTATTATTCAGTATTTATAACTTGCAAAGAAATGAATATCAGAGAGTGAGAGGAACTTGTTTATT
GCAGCTTATAATGGTTACAAATAAAGCAATAGCATCACAAATTTCACAAATAAAGCATTTTTTTCACTGC
ATTCTAGTTGTGGTTTGTCCAAACTCATCAATGTATCTTATCATGTCTGGCTCTAGCTATCCCGCCCCTA
ACTCCGCCCATCCCGCCCCTAACTCCGCCCAGTTCCGCCCATTCTCCGCCCCATGGCTGACTAATTTTTT
TTATTTATGCAGAGGCCGAGGCCGCCTCGGCCTCTGAGCTATTCCAGAAGTAGTGAGGAGGCTTTTTTGG
AGGCCTAGGGACGTACCCAATTCGCCCTATAGTGAGTCGTATTACGCGCGCTCACTGGCCGTCGTTTTAC
AACGTCGTGACTGGGAAAACCCTGGCGTTACCCAACTTAATCGCCTTGCAGCACATCCCCCTTTCGCCAG
CTGGCGTAATAGCGAAGAGGCCCGCACCGATCGCCCTTCCCAACAGTTGCGCAGCCTGAATGGCGAATGG
G
[124 nt withheld, positions 8752-8875]
C
[91 nt withheld, positions 8877-8967]
A
[49 nt withheld, positions 8969-9017]
CCTTTGACGTTGGAGTCCACGTTCTTT
[37 nt withheld, positions 9045-9081]
ACCCTATCTCGGTCTATTCTTTTGATTTATAAGGGATTTTGCCGATTTCGGCCTATTGGTTAAAAAATGA
GCTGATTTAACAAAAATTTAACGCGAATTTTAACAAAATATTAACGCTTACAATTTAGGTGGCACTTTTC
GGGGAAATGTGCGCGGAACCCCTATTTGTTTATTTTTCTAAATACATTCAAATATGTATCCGCTCATGAG
ACAATAACCCTGATAAATGCTTCAATAATATTGAAAAAGGAAGAGTATGAGTATTCAACATTTCCGTGTC
GCCCTTATTCCCTTTTTTGCGGCATTTTGCCTTCCTGTTTTTGCTCACCCAGAAACGCTGGTGAAAGTAA
AAGATGCTGAAGATCAGTTGGGTGCACGAGTGGGTTACATCGAACTGGATCTCAACAGCGGTAAGATCCT
TGAGAGTTTTCGCCCCGAAGAACGTTTTCCAATGATGAGCACTTTTAAAGTTCTGCTATGTGGCGCGGTA
TTATCCCGTATTGACGCCGGGCAAGAGCAACTCGGTCGCCGCATACACTATTCTCAGAATGACTTGGTTG
AGTACTCACCAGTCACAGAAAAGCATCTTACGGATGGCATGACAGTAAGAGAATTATGCAGTGCTGCCAT
AACCATGAGTGATAACACTGCGGCCAACTTACTTCTGACAACGATCGGAGGACCGAAGGAGCTAACCGCT
TTTTTGCACAACATGGGGGATCATGTAACTCGCCTTGATCGTTGGGAACCGGAGCTGAATGAAGCCATAC
CAAACGACGAGCGTGACACCACGATGCCTGTAGCAATGGCAACAACGTTGCGCAAACTATTAACTGGCGA
ACTACTTACTCTAGCTTCCCGGCAACAATTAATAGACTGGATGGAGGCGGATAAAGTTGCAGGACCACTT
CTGCGCTCGGCCCTTCCGGCTGGCTGGTTTATTGCTGATAAATCTGGAGCCGGTGAGCGTGGGTCTCGCG
GTATCATTGCAGCACTGGGGCCAGATGGTAAGCCCTCCCGTATCGTAGTTATCTACACGACGGGGAGTCA
GGCAACTATGGATGAACGAAATAGACAGATCGCTGAGATAGGTGCCTCACTGATTAAGCATTGGTAACTG
TCAGACCAAGTTTACTCATATATACTTTAGATTGATTTAAAACTTCATTTTTAATTTAAAAGGATCTAGG
TGAAGATCCTTTTTGATAATCTCATGACCAAAATCCCTTAACGTGAGTTTTCGTTCCACTGAGCGTCAGA
CCCCGTAGAAAAGATCAAAGGATCTTCTTGAGATCCTTTTTTTCTGCGCGTAATCTGCTGCTTGCAAACA
AAAAAACCACCGCTACCAGCGGTGGTTTGTTTGCCGGATCAAGAGCTACCAACTCTTTTTCCGAAGGTAA
CTGGCTTCAGCAGAGCGCAGATACCAAATACTGTTCTTCTAGTGTAGCCGTAGTTAGGCCACCACTTCAA
GAACTCTGTAGCACCGCCTACATACCTCGCTCTGCTAATCCTGTTACCAGTGGCTGCTGCCAGTGGCGAT
AAGTCGTGTCTTACCGGGTTGGACTCAAGACGATAGTTACCGGATAAGGCGCAGCGGTCGGGCTGAACGG
GGGGTTCGTGCACACAGCCCAGCTTGGAGCGAACGACCTACACCGAACTGAGATACCTACAGCGTGAGCT
ATGAGAAAGCGCCACGCTTCCCGAAGGGAGAAAGGCGGACAGGTATCCGGTAAGCGGCAGGGTCGGAACA
GGAGAGCGCACGAGGGAGCTTCCAGGGGGAAACGCCTGGTATCTTTATAGTCCTGTCGGGTTTCGCCACC
TCTGACTTGAGCGTCGATTTTTGTGATGCTCGTCAGGGGGGCGGAGCCTATGGAAAAACGCCAGCAACGC
GGCCTTTTTACGGTTCCTGGCCTTTTGCTGGCCTTTTGCTCACATGTTCTTTCCTGCGTTATCCCCTGAT
TCTGTGGATAACCGTATTACCGCCTTTGAGTGAGCTGATACCGCTCGCCGCAGCCGAACGACCGAGCGCA
GCGAGTCAGTGAGCGAGGAAGCGGAAGAGCGCCCAATACGCAAACCGCCTCTCCCCGCGCGTTGGCCGAT
TCATTAATGCAGCTGGCACGACAGGTTTCCCGACTGGAAAGCGGGCAGTGAGCGCAACGCAATTAATGTG
AGTTAGCTCACTCATTAGGCACCCCAGGCTTTACACTTTATGCTTCCGGCTCGTATGTTGTGTGGAATTG
TGAGCGGATAACAATTTCACACAGGAAACAGCTATGACCATGATTACGCCAAGCGCGCAATTAACCCTCA
CTAAAGGGAACAAAAGCTGGAGCTGCA
