>Addgene plasmid #58993 | pRRLsin-SV40 T antigen-IRES-mCherry | addgene partial sequence | sequence record 96761 | CAGenhancer-F 5'-GGGCGTACTTGGCATATGAT-3'
TCCACCCATTGACGTCAATGGAAAGTCCCTATTGGCGTTACTATGGGAACATACGTCATTATTGACGTCA
ATGGGCGGGGGTCGTTGGGCGGTCAGCCAGGCGGGCCATTTACCGTAAGTTATGTAACGCGGAACTCCAT
ATATGGGCTATGAACTAATGACCCCGTAATTGATTACTATTAATAACTAGTCAATAATCAATGTCGAGGC
TAGTCTCGTGATCGATAAAATTTTGAATTTTTGTAATTTGTTTTTGTAATTCTTTAGTTTGTATGTCTGT
TGCTATTATGTCTACTATTCTTTCCCCTGCACTGTACCCCCCAATCCCCCCTTTTCTTTTAAAAGTTAAC
CGATACCGTCGAGATCCGTTCACTAATCGAATGGATCTGTCTCTGTCTCTCTCTCCACCTTCTTCTTCTA
TTCCTTCGGGCCTGTCGGGTCCCCTCGGGGTTGGGAGGTGGGTCTGAAACGATAATGGTGAATATCCCTG
CCTAACTCTATTCACTATAGAAAGTACAGCAAAAACTATTCTTAAACCTACCAAGCCTCCTACTATCATT
ATGAATAATTTTATATACCACAGCCAATTTGTTATGTTAAAC
