>Addgene plasmid #58993 | pRRLsin-SV40 T antigen-IRES-mCherry | addgene partial sequence | sequence record 96763 | WPRE-R 5'-CATAGCGTAAAAGGAGCAACA-3'
AATCTTTCACAAATTTTGTAATCCAGAGGTTGATTGTCGACGCGGCCGCTCTAGAACTAGTGGATCCCCC
GGGCTGCAGGAATTCTTACTTGTACAGCTCGTCCATGCCGCCGGTGGAGTGGCGGCCCTCGGCGCGTTCG
TACTGTTCCACGATGGTGTAGTCCTCGTTGTGGGAGGTGATGTCCAACTTGATGTTGACGTTGTAGGCGC
CGGGCAGCTGCACGGGCTTCTTGGCCTTGTAGGTGGTCTTGACCTCAGCGTCGTAGTGGCCGCCGTCCTT
CAGCTTCAGCCTCTGCTTGATCTCGCCCTTCAGGGCGCCGTCCTCGGGGTACATCCGCTCGGAGGAGGCC
TCCCAGCCCATGGTCTTCTTCTGCATTACGGGGCCGTCGGAGGGGAAGTTGGTGCCGCGCAGCTTCACCT
TGTAGATGAACTCGCCGTCCTGCAGGGAGGAGTCCTGGGTCACGGTCACCACGCCGCCGTCCTCGAAGTT
CATCACGCGCTCCCACTTGAAGCCCTCGGGGAAGGACAGCTTCAAGTAGTCGGGGATGTCGGCGGGGTGC
TTCACGTAGGCCTTGGAGCCGTACATGAACTGAGGGGACAGGATGTCCCAGGCGAAGGGCAGGGGGCCAC
CCTTGGTCACCTTCAGCTTGGCGGTCTGGGTGCCCTCGTAGGGGCGGCCCTCGCCCTCGCCCTCGATCTC
GAACTCGTGGCCGTTCACGGAGCCCTCCATGTGCACCTTGAAGCGCATGAACTCCTTGATGATGGCCATG
TTATCCTCCTCGCCCTTGC
