>Addgene plasmid #58993 | pRRLsin-SV40 T antigen-IRES-mCherry | addgene partial sequence | sequence record 97445 | SV40gp6-F 5'-GCTCATCAACCTGACTTTGGA-3'
GAGATTCCAACCTATGGAACTGATGAATGGGAGCAGTGGTGGAATGCCTTTAATGAGGAAAACCTGTTTT
GCTCAGAAGAAATGCCATCTAGTGATGATGAGGCTACTGCTGACTCTCAACATTCTACTCCTCCAAAAAA
GAAGAGAAAGGTAGAAGACCCCAAGGACTTTCCTTCAGAATTGCTAAGTTTTTTGAGTCATGCTGTGTTT
AGTAATAGAACTCTTGCTTGCTTTGCTATTTACACCACAAAGGAAAAAGCTGCACTGCTATACAAGAAAA
TTATGGAAAAATATTCTGTAACCTTTATAAGTAGGCATAACAGTTATAATCATAACATACTGTTTTTTCT
TACTCCACACAGGCATAGAGTGTCTGCTATTAATAACTATGCTCAAAAATTGTGTACCTTTAGCTTTTTA
ATTTGTAAAGGGGTTAATAAGGAATATTTGATGTATAGTGCCTTGACTAGAGATCCATTTTCTGTTATTG
AGGAAAGTTTGCCAGGTGGGTTAAAGGAGCATGATTTTAATCCAGAAGAAGCAGAGGAAACTAAACAAGT
GTCCTGGAAGCTTGTAACAGAGTATGCAATGGAAACAAAATGTGATGATGTGTTGTTATTGCTTGGGATG
TACTTGGAATTTCAGTACAGTTTTGAAATGTGTTTAAAATGTATTAAAAAAGAACAGCCCAGCCACTATA
AGTACCATGAAAAGCATTATGCAAATGCTGCTATATTTGCTGACAGCAAAAACCAAAAAACCATATGCCA
ACAGGCTGTTGATACTGTTTTAGCTAAAAAGCGGGTTGATAGCCTACAATTAACTAGAGAACAAATGTTA
ACAAACAGATTTAATGATCTTTTGGATAGGATGGATATAATGTTTGGTTCTACAGGCTCTGCTGACATA
