>Addgene plasmid #58993 | pRRLsin-SV40 T antigen-IRES-mCherry | addgene partial sequence | sequence record 97447 | Ttag-4495 5'-GGATGTAAAGGGCACTGGAG-3'
GGTCAGGGAATTAATAACCTGGACAATTTAAGGGATTATTTGGATGGCAGTGTTAAGGTAAACTTAGAAA
AGAAACACCTAAATAAAAGAACTCAAATATTTCCCCCTGGAATAGTCACCATGAATGAGTACAGTGTGCC
TAAAACACTGCAGGCCAGATTTGTAAAACAAATAGATTTTAGGCCCAAAGATTATTTAAAGCATTGCCTG
GAACGCAGTGAGTTTTTGTTAGAAAAGAGAATAATTCAAAGTGGCATTGCTTTGCTTCTTATGTTAATTT
GGTACAGACCTGTGGCTGAGTTTGCTCAAAGTATTCAGAGCAGAATTGTGGAGTGGAAAGAGAGATTGGA
CAAAGAGTTTAGTTTGTCAGTGTATCAAAAAATGAAGTTTAATGTGGCTATGGGAATTGGAGTTTTAGAT
TGGCTAAGAAACAGTGATGATGATGATGAAGACAGCCAGGAAAATGCTGATAAAAATGAAGATGGTGGGG
AGAAGAACATGGAAGACTCAGGGCATGAAACAGGCATTGATTCACAGTCCCAAGGCTCATTTCAGGCCCC
TCAGTCCTCACAGTCTGTTCATGATCATAATCAGCCATACCACATTTGTAGAGGTTTTACTTGCTTTAAA
AAACCTCCCACACCTCCCCCTGAACCTGAAACATAAAATGAATGCAATTGTTGTTGTTAACGGGGATCCT
CATCGCGGCCGCTACGTAAATTCCGCCCCCCCCCCCCC
