>Addgene plasmid #58993 | pRRLsin-SV40 T antigen-IRES-mCherry | addgene partial sequence | sequence record 216268 | Addgene Partial NGS Result
CTCCTGGGCAACGTGCTGGTTATTGTGCTGTCTCATCATTTTGGCAAAGAATTCCTCGAGGATGAGGATC
CCGCGACCGGTCGACCAGCTTTGCAAAGATGGATAAAGTTTTAAACAGAGAGGAATCTTTGCAGCTAATG
GACCTTCTAGGTCTTGAAAGGAGTGCCTGGGGGAATATTCCTCTGATGAGAAAGGCATATTTAAAAAAAT
GCAAGGAGTTTCATCCTGATAAAGGAGGAGATGAAGAAAAAATGAAGAAAATGAATACTCTGTACAAGAA
AATGGAAGATGGAGTAAAATATGCTCATCAACCTGACTTTGGAGGCTTCTGGGATGCAACTGAGATTCCA
ACCTATGGAACTGATGAATGGGAGCAGTGGTGGAATGCCTTTAATGAGGAAAACCTGTTTTGCTCAGAAG
AAATGCCATCTAGTGATGATGAGGCTACTGCTGACTCTCAACATTCTACTCCTCCAAAAAAGAAGAGAAA
GGTAGAAGACCCCAAGGACTTTCCTTCAGAATTGCTAAGTTTTTTGAGTCATGCTGTGTTTAGTAATAGA
ACTCTTGCTTGCTTTGCTATTTACACCACAAAGGAAAAAGCTGCACTGCTATACAAGAAAATTATGGAAA
AATATTCTGTAACCTTTATAAGTAGGCATAACAGTTATAATCATAACATACTGTTTTTTCTTACTCCACA
CAGGCATAGAGTGTCTGCTATTAATAACTATGCTCAAAAATTGTGTACCTTTAGCTTTTTAATTTGTAAA
GGGGTTAATAAGGAATATTTGATGTATAGTGCCTTGACTAGAGATCCATTTTCTGTTATTGAGGAAAGTT
TGCCAGGTGGGTTAAAGGAGCATGATTTTAATCCAGAAGAAGCAGAGGAAACTAAACAAGTGTCCTGGAA
GCTTGTAACAGAGTATGCAATGGAAACAAAATGTGATGATGTGTTGTTATTGCTTGGGATGTACTTGGAA
TTTCAGTACAGTTTTGAAATGTGTTTAAAATGTATTAAAAAAGAACAGCCCAGCCACTATAAGTACCATG
AAAAGCATTATGCAAATGCTGCTATATTTGCTGACAGCAAAAACCAAAAAACCATATGCCAACAGGCTGT
TGATACTGTTTTAGCTAAAAAGCGGGTTGATAGCCTACAATTAACTAGAGAACAAATGTTAACAAACAGA
TTTAATGATCTTTTGGATAGGATGGATATAATGTTTGGTTCTACAGGCTCTGCTGACATAGAAGAATGGA
TGGCTGGAGTTGCTTGGCTACACTGTTTGTTGCCCAAAATGGATTCAGTGGTGTATGACTTTTTAAAATG
CATGGTGTACAACATTCCTAAAAAAAGATACTGGCTGTTTAAAGGACCAATTGATAGTGGTAAAACTACA
TTAGCAGCTGCTTTGCTTGAATTATGTGGGGGGAAAGCTTTAAATGTTAATTTGCCCTTGGACAGGCTGA
ACTTTGAGCTAGGAGTAGCTATTGACCAGTTTTTAGTAGTTTTTGAGGATGTAAAGGGCACTGGAGGGGA
GTCCAGAGATTTGCCTTCAGGTCAGGGAATTAATAACCTGGACAATTTAAGGGATTATTTGGATGGCAGT
GTTAAGGTAAACTTAGAAAAGAAACACCTAAATAAAAGAACTCAAATATTTCCCCCTGGAATAGTCACCA
TGAATGAGTACAGTGTGCCTAAAACACTGCAGGCCAGATTTGTAAAACAAATAGATTTTAGGCCCAAAGA
TTATTTAAAGCATTGCCTGGAACGCAGTGAGTTTTTGTTAGAAAAGAGAATAATTCAAAGTGGCATTGCT
TTGCTTCTTATGTTAATTTGGTACAGACCTGTGGCTGAGTTTGCTCAAAGTATTCAGAGCAGAATTGTGG
AGTGGAAAGAGAGATTGGACAAAGAGTTTAGTTTGTCAGTGTATCAAAAAATGAAGTTTAATGTGGCTAT
GGGAATTGGAGTTTTAGATTGGCTAAGAAACAGTGATGATGATGATGAAGACAGCCAGGAAAATGCTGAT
AAAAATGAAGATGGTGGGGAGAAGAACATGGAAGACTCAGGGCATGAAACAGGCATTGATTCACAGTCCC
AAGGCTCATTTCAGGCCCCTCAGTCCTCACAGTCTGTTCATGATCATAATCAGCCATACCACATTTGTAG
AGGTTTTACTTGCTTTAAAAAACCTCCCACACCTCCCCCTGAACCTGAAACATAAAATGAATGCAATTGT
TGTTGTTAACGGGGATCCTCATCGCGGCCGCTACGTAAATTCCGCCCCCCCCCCCCCTCTCCCTCCCCCC
CCCCTAACGTTACTGGCCGAAGCCGCTTGGAATAAGGCCGGTGTGCGTTTGTCTATATGTTATTTTCCAC
CATATTGCCGTCTTTTGGCAATGTGAGGGCCCGGAAACCTGGCCCTGTCTTCTTGACGAGCATTCCTAGG
GGTCTTTCCCCTCTCGCCAAAGGAATGCAAGGTCTGTTGAATGTCGTGAAGGAAGCAGTTCCTCTGGAAG
CTTCTTGAAGACAAACAACGTCTGTAGCGACCCTTTGCAGGCAGCGGAACCCCCCACCTGGCGACAGGTG
CCTCTGCGGCCAAAAGCCACGTGTATAAGATACACCTGCAAAGGCGGCACAACCCCAGTGCCACGTTGTG
AGTTGGATAGTTGTGGAAAGAGTCAAATGGCTCTCCTCAAGCGTATTCAACAAGGGGCTGAAGGATGCCC
AGAAGGTACCCCATTGTATGGGATCTGATCTGGGGCCTCGGTGCACATGCTTTACATGTGTTTAGTCGAG
GTTAAAAAAACGTCTAGGCCCCCCGAACCACGGGGACGTGGTTTTCCTTTGAAAAACACGATGATAATAT
GGCCACAACCATGGTGAGCAAGGGCGAGGAGGATAACATGGCCATCATCAAGGAGTTCATGCGCTTCAAG
GTGCACATGGAGGGCTCCGTGAACGGCCACGAGTTCGAGATCGAGGGCGAGGGCGAGGGCCGCCCCTACG
AGGGCACCCAGACCGCCAAGCTGAAGGTGACCAAGGGTGGCCCCCTGCCCTTCGCCTGGGACATCCTGTC
CCCTCAGTTCATGTACGGCTCCAAGGCCTACGTGAAGCACCCCGCCGACATCCCCGACTACTTGAAGCTG
TCCTTCCCCGAGGGCTTCAAGTGGGAGCGCGTGATGAACTTCGAGGACGGCGGCGTGGTGACCGTGACCC
AGGACTCCTCCCTGCAGGACGGCGAGTTCATCTACAAGGTGAAGCTGCGCGGCACCAACTTCCCCTCCGA
CGGCCCCGTAATGCAGAAGAAGACCATGGGCTGGGAGGCCTCCTCCGAGCGGATGTACCCCGAGGACGGC
GCCCTGAAGGGCGAGATCAAGCAGAGGCTGAAGCTGAAGGACGGCGGCCACTACGACGCTGAGGTCAAGA
CCACCTACAAGGCCAAGAAGCCCGTGCAGCTGCCCGGCGCCTACAACGTCAACATCAAGTTGGACATCAC
CTCCCACAACGAGGACTACACCATCGTGGAACAGTACGAACGCGCCGAGGGCCGCCACTCCACCGGCGGC
ATGGACGAGCTGTACAAGTAAGAATTCCTGCAGCCCGGGGGATCCACTAGTTCTAGAGCGGCCGCGTCGA
CAATCAACCTCTGGATTACAAAATTTGTGAAAGATTGACTGGTATTCTTAACTATGTTGCTCCTTTTACG
CTATGTGGATACGCTGCTTTAATGCCTTTGTATCATGCTATTGCTTCCCGTATGGCTTTCATTTTCTCCT
CCTTGTATAAATCCTGGTTGCTGTCTCTTTATGAGGAGTTGTGGCCCGTTGTCAGGCAACGTGGCGTGGT
GTGCACTGTGTTTGCTGACGCAACCCCCACTGGTTGGGGCATTGCCACCACCTGTCAGCTCCTTTCCGGG
ACTTTCGCTTTCCCCCTCCCTATTGCCACGGCGGAACTCATCGCCGCCTGCCTTGCCCGCTGCTGGACAG
GGGCTCGGCTGTTGGGCACTGACAATTCCGTGGTGTTGTCGGGGAAGCTGACGTCCTTTCCATGGCTGCT
CGCCTGTGTTGCCACCTGGATTCTGCGCGGGACGTCCTTCTGCTACGTCCCTTCGGCCCTCAATCCAGCG
GACCTTCCTTCCCGCGGCCTGCTGCCGGCTCTGCGGCCTCTTCCGCGTCTTCGCCTTCGCCCTCAGACGA
GTCGGATCTCCCTTTGGGCCGCCTCCCCGCCTGGAATTCGAGCTCGGTACCTTTAAGACCAATGACTTAC
AAGGCAGCTGTAGATCTTAGCCACTTTTTAAAAGAAAAGGGGGGACTGGAAGGGCTAATTCACTCCCAAC
GAAGACAAGATCTGCTTTTTGCTTGTACTGGGTCTCTCTGGTTAGACCAGATCTGAGCCTGGGAGCTCTC
TGGCTAACTAGGGAACCCACTGCTTAAGCCTCAATAAAGCTTGCCTTGAGTGCTTCAAGTAGTGTGTGCC
CGTCTGTTGTGTGACTCTGGTAACTAGAGATCCCTCAGACCCTTTTAGTCAGTGTGGAAAATCTCTAGCA
GTAGTAGTTCATGTCATCTTATTATTCAGTATTTATAACTTGCAAAGAAATGAATATCAGAGAGTGAGAG
GAACTTGTTTATTGCAGCTTATAATGGTTACAAATAAAGCAATAGCATCACAAATTTCACAAATAAAGCA
TTTTTTTCACTGCATTCTAGTTGTGGTTTGTCCAAACTCATCAATGTATCTTATCATGTCTGGCTCTAGC
TATCCCGCCCCTAACTCCGCCCAGTYCCGCCCATTCTCCGCCCCATGGCTGACTAATTTTTTTTATTTAT
GCAGAGGCCGAGGCCGCCTCGGCCTCTGAGCTATTCCAGAAGTAGTGAGGAGGCTTTTTTGGAGGCCTAG
GGACGTACCCAATTCGCCCTATAGTGAGTCGTATTACGCGCGCTCACTGGCCGTCGTTTTACAACGTCGT
GACTGGGAAAACCCTGGCGTTACCCAACTTAATCGCCTTGCAGCACATCCCCCTTTCGCCAGCTGGCGTA
ATAGCGAAGAGGCCCGCACCGATCGCCCTTCCCAACAGTTGCGCAGCCTGAATGGCGAATGGG
[124 nt withheld, positions 5104-5227]
C
[91 nt withheld, positions 5229-5319]
A
[49 nt withheld, positions 5321-5369]
CCTTTGACGTTGGAGTCCACGTTCTTT
[37 nt withheld, positions 5397-5433]
ACCCTATCTCGGTCTATTCTTTTGATTTATAAGGGATTTTGCCGATTTCGGCCTATTGGTTAAAAAATGA
GCTGATTTAACAAAAATTTAACGCGAATTTTAACAAAATATTAACGCTTACAATTTAGGTGGCACTTTTC
GGGGAAATGTGCGCGGAACCCCTATTTGTTTATTTTTCTAAATACATTCAAATATGTATCCGCTCATGAG
ACAATAACCCTGATAAATGCTTCAATAATATTGAAAAAGGAAGAGTATGAGTATTCAACATTTCCGTGTC
GCCCTTATTCCCTTTTTTGCGGCATTTTGCCTTCCTGTTTTTGCTCACCCAGAAACGCTGGTGAAAGTAA
AAGATGCTGAAGATCAGTTGGGTGCACGAGTGGGTTACATCGAACTGGATCTCAACAGCGGTAAGATCCT
TGAGAGTTTTCGCCCCGAAGAACGTTTTCCAATGATGAGCACTTTTAAAGTTCTGCTATGTGGCGCGGTA
TTATCCCGTATTGACGCCGGGCAAGAGCAACTCGGTCGCCGCATACACTATTCTCAGAATGACTTGGTTG
AGTACTCACCAGTCACAGAAAAGCATCTTACGGATGGCATGACAGTAAGAGAATTATGCAGTGCTGCCAT
AACCATGAGTGATAACACTGCGGCCAACTTACTTCTGACAACGATCGGAGGACCGAAGGAGCTAACCGCT
TTTTTGCACAACATGGGGGATCATGTAACTCGCCTTGATCGTTGGGAACCGGAGCTGAATGAAGCCATAC
CAAACGACGAGCGTGACACCACGATGCCTGTAGCAATGGCAACAACGTTGCGCAAACTATTAACTGGCGA
ACTACTTACTCTAGCTTCCCGGCAACAATTAATAGACTGGATGGAGGCGGATAAAGTTGCAGGACCACTT
CTGCGCTCGGCCCTTCCGGCTGGCTGGTTTATTGCTGATAAATCTGGAGCCGGTGAGCGTGGGTCTCGCG
GTATCATTGCAGCACTGGGGCCAGATGGTAAGCCCTCCCGTATCGTAGTTATCTACACGACGGGGAGTCA
GGCAACTATGGATGAACGAAATAGACAGATCGCTGAGATAGGTGCCTCACTGATTAAGCATTGGTAACTG
TCAGACCAAGTTTACTCATATATACTTTAGATTGATTTAAAACTTCATTTTTAATTTAAAAGGATCTAGG
TGAAGATCCTTTTTGATAATCTCATGACCAAAATCCCTTAACGTGAGTTTTCGTTCCACTGAGCGTCAGA
CCCCGTAGAAAAGATCAAAGGATCTTCTTGAGATCCTTTTTTTCTGCGCGTAATCTGCTGCTTGCAAACA
AAAAAACCACCGCTACCAGCGGTGGTTTGTTTGCCGGATCAAGAGCTACCAACTCTTTTTCCGAAGGTAA
CTGGCTTCAGCAGAGCGCAGATACCAAATACTGTTCTTCTAGTGTAGCCGTAGTTAGGCCACCACTTCAA
GAACTCTGTAGCACCGCCTACATACCTCGCTCTGCTAATCCTGTTACCAGTGGCTGCTGCCAGTGGCGAT
AAGTCGTGTCTTACCGGGTTGGACTCAAGACGATAGTTACCGGATAAGGCGCAGCGGTCGGGCTGAACGG
GGGGTTCGTGCACACAGCCCAGCTTGGAGCGAACGACCTACACCGAACTGAGATACCTACAGCGTGAGCT
ATGAGAAAGCGCCACGCTTCCCGAAGGGAGAAAGGCGGACAGGTATCCGGTAAGCGGCAGGGTCGGAACA
GGAGAGCGCACGAGGGAGCTTCCAGGGGGAAACGCCTGGTATCTTTATAGTCCTGTCGGGTTTCGCCACC
TCTGACTTGAGCGTCGATTTTTGTGATGCTCGTCAGGGGGGCGGAGCCTATGGAAAAACGCCAGCAACGC
GGCCTTTTTACGGTTCCTGGCCTTTTGCTGGCCTTTTGCTCACATGTTCTTTCCTGCGTTATCCCCTGAT
TCTGTGGATAACCGTATTACCGCCTTTGAGTGAGCTGATACCGCTCGCCGCAGCCGAACGACCGAGCGCA
GCGAGTCAGTGAGCGAGGAAGCGGAAGAGCGCCCAATACGCAAACCGCCTCTCCCCGCGCGTTGGCCGAT
TCATTAATGCAGCTGGCACGACAGGTTTCCCGACTGGAAAGCGGGCAGTGAGCGCAACGCAATTAATGTG
AGTTAGCTCACTCATTAGGCACCCCAGGCTTTACACTTTATGCTTCCGGCTCGTATGTTGTGTGGAATTG
TGAGCGGATAACAATTTCACACAGGAAACAGCTATGACCATGATTACGCCAAGCGCGCAATTAACCCTCA
CTAAAGGGAACAAAAGCTGGAGCTGCAAGCTTAATGTAGTCTTATGCAATACTCTTGTAGTCTTGCAACA
TGGTAACGATGAGTTAGCAACATGCCTTACAAGGAGAGAAAAAGCACCGTGCATGCCGATTGGTGGAAGT
AAGGTGGTACGATCGTGCCTTATTAGGAAGGCAACAGACGGGTCTGACATGGATTGGACGAACCACTGAA
TTGCCGCATTGCAGAGATATTGTATTTAAGTGCCTAGCTCGATACATAAACGGGTCTCTCTGGTTAGACC
AGATCTGAGCCTGGGAGCTCTCTGGCTAACTAGGGAACCCACTGCTTAAGCCTCAATAAAGCTTGCCTTG
AGTGCTTCAAGTAGTGTGTGCCCGTCTGTTGTGTGACTCTGGTAACTAGAGATCCCTCAGACCCTTTTAG
TCAGTGTGGAAAATCTCTAGCAGTGGCGCCCGAACAGGGACTTGAAAGCGAAAGGGAAACCAGAGGAGCT
CTCTCGACGCAGGACTCGGCTTGCTGAAGCGCGCACGGCAAGAGGCGAGGGGCGGCGACTGGTGAGTACG
CCAAAAATTTTGACTAGCGGAGGCTAGAAGGAGAGAGATGGGTGCGAGAGCGTCAGTATTAAGCGGGGGA
GAATTAGATCGCGATGGGAAAAAATTCGGTTAAGGCCAGGGGGAAAGAAAAAATATAAATTAAAACATAT
AGTATGGGCAAGCAGGGAGCTAGAACGATTCGCAGTTAATCCTGGCCTGTTAGAAACATCAGAAGGCTGT
AGACAAATACTGGGACAGCTACAACCATCCCTTCAGACAGGATCAGAAGAACTTAGATCATTATATAATA
CAGTAGCAACCCTCTATTGTGTGCATCAAAGGATAGAGATAAAAGACACCAAGGAAGCTTTAGACAAGAT
AGAGGAAGAGCAAAACAAAAGTAAGACCACCGCACAGCAAGCGGCCTGGCCGCTGATCTTCAGACCTGGA
GGAGGAGATATGAGGGACAATTGGAGAAGTGAATTATATAAATATAAAGTAGTAAAAATTGAACCATTAG
GAGTAGCACCCACCAAGGCAAAGAGAAGAGTGGTGCAGAGAGAAAAAAGAGCAGTGGGAATAGGAGCTTT
GTTCCTTGGGTTCTTGGGAGCAGCAGGAAGCACTATGGGCGCAGCGTCAATGACGCTGACGGTACAGGCC
AGACAATTATTGTCTGGTATAGTGCAGCAGCAGAACAATTTGCTGAGGGCTATTGAGGCGCAACAGCATC
TGTTGCAACTCACAGTCTGGGGCATCAAGCAGCTCCAGGCAAGAATCCTGGCTGTGGAAAGATACCTAAA
GGATCAACAGCTCCTGGGGATTTGGGGTTGCTCTGGAAAACTCATTTGCACCACTGCTGTGCCTTGGAAT
GCTAGTTGGAGTAATAAATCTCTGGAACAGATTTGGAATCACACGACCTGGATGGAGTGGGACAGAGAAA
TTAACAATTACACAAGCTTAATACACTCCTTAATTGAAGAATCGCAAAACCAGCAAGAAAAGAATGAACA
AGAATTATTGGAATTAGATAAATGGGCAAGTTTGTGGAATTGGTTTAACATAACAAATTGGCTGTGGTAT
ATAAAATTATTCATAATGATAGTAGGAGGCTTGGTAGGTTTAAGAATAGTTTTTGCTGTACTTTCTATAG
TGAATAGAGTTAGGCAGGGATATTCACCATTATCGTTTCAGACCCACCTCCCAACCCCGAGGGGACCCGA
CAGGCCCGAAGGAATAGAAGAAGAAGGTGGAGAGAGAGACAGAGACAGATCCATTCGATTAGTGAACGGA
TCTCGACGGTATCGGTTAACTTTTAAAAGAAAAGGGGGGATTGGGGGGTACAGTGCAGGGGAAAGAATAG
TAGACATAATAGCAACAGACATACAAACTAAAGAATTACAAAAACAAATTACAAAAATTCAAAATTTTAT
CGATCACGAGACTAGCCTC
